>Addgene plasmid #27238 | pCDNA3 IKKe T7 | addgene partial sequence | sequence record 33573 | 27238 with CMV-F
GCAGAGCTCTCTGGCTACTAGAGAACCCACTGCTTACTGGCTTATCGAAATTAATACGACTCNCTTTAGG
GAGACCCAAGCTTGGTACCATGGCCAGCATGACTGGTGGACAGCAAATGGGGGATCCGGAGATGCAGAGC
ACAGCCAATTACCTGTGGCACACAGATGACCTGCTGGGGCAGGGGGCCACTGCCAGTGTGTACAAGGCCC
GCAACAAGAAATCCGGAGAGCTGGTTGCTGTGAAGGTCTTCAACACTACCAGCTACCTGCGGCCCCGCGA
GGTGCAGGTGAGGGAGTTTGAGGTCCTGCGGAAGCTGAACCACCAGAACATCGTCAAGCTCTTTGCGGTG
GAGGAGACGGGCGGAAGCCGGCAGAAGGTACTGGTGATGGAGTACTGCTCCAGTGGGAGCCTGCTGAGTG
TGCTGGAGAGCCCTGAGAATGCCTTTGGGCTGCCTGAGGATGAGTTCCTGGTGGTGCTGCGCTGTGTGGT
GGCCGGCATGAACCACCTGCGGGAGAACGGCATTGTGCATCGCGACATCAAGCCGGGGAACATCATGCGC
CTCGTAGGGGAGGAGGGGCAGAGCATCTACAAGCTGACAGACTTCGGCGCTGCCCGGGAGCTGGATGATG
ATGAGAAGTTCGTCTCGGTCTATGGGACTGAGGAGTACCTGCATCCCGACATGTATGAGCGGGCGGTGCT
TCGAAAGCCCCAGCAGAAAGCGTTCGGGGTGACTGTGGATCTCTGGAGCATTGGGAGTGACCTTGTACCA
TGCAGCCACTGGCAGCCTGCCCTTCATCCCCTTTGGTGGGCCACGGCGGAACAAGGAGATCATGTACCGG
ATCACCACGGAGAA
