[The description below was written by a language model from this plasmid's Addgene catalogue record.]
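Description:
pCDNA3 IKKe T7 is a mammalian expression plasmid built on the pCDNA3 backbone (about 5.4 kb without insert) that carries the human IKBKE coding sequence, which encodes I-kappa-B kinase epsilon (also called IKKe or IKKi). The insert of roughly 2.15 kb was placed between BamHI and XbaI sites by restriction cloning, although the record does not say whether those sites survived. The protein is expressed with an N-terminal T7 epitope tag supplied by the backbone, so it can be detected or immunoprecipitated with anti-T7 antibodies without a kinase-specific reagent. The plasmid is propagated in E. coli under ampicillin selection. A neomycin resistance marker allows G418 selection of transfected mammalian cells, for example to derive stable lines.

The record does not list the promoter or other regulatory elements, and no feature table is provided. pCDNA3 vectors generally drive the insert from the CMV immediate-early promoter with a downstream polyadenylation signal. They also carry a T7 phage promoter upstream of the cloning site, which fits the listed T7 sequencing primer. The T7 promoter is a separate element from the T7 epitope tag on the protein.

IKKe is a non-canonical IKK-related kinase. The associated publication identifies it, together with TBK1, as an essential component of the IRF3 signalling pathway. The construct is therefore suited to overexpressing tagged IKKe in cultured mammalian cells for studies of innate antiviral signalling, such as IRF3 activation, interferon-related reporter assays, or analysis of kinase interactions and substrates.
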