Addgene plasmid #27238: pCDNA3 IKKe T7
Depositing lab: Tom Maniatis. Depositing organization: Harvard University. Publication: IKKepsilon and TBK1 are essential components of the IRF3 signaling pathway. Fitzgerald KA, McWhirter SM, Faia KL, Rowe DC, Latz E, Golenbock DT, Coyle AJ, Liao SM, Maniatis T. Nat Immunol. 2003 May;4(5):491-6. 10.1038/ni921 PubMed 12692549.
Backbone
  Vector backbone: pCDNA3
  Backbone size w/o insert (bp): 5400
  Vector type: Mammalian Expression
  Selectable markers: Neomycin (select with G418)
Growth in bacteria
  Bacterial resistance: Ampicillin, 100 μg/mL
  Growth temperature: 37°C
  Growth strain: DH5alpha
  Copy number: Unknown
Gene/Insert
  Gene/Insert name: I-kappa-B kinase epsilon (alt names: ikbke; IKKe; IKKi)
  Species: H. sapiens (human)
  Insert size (bp): 2152
  Entrez Gene: IKBKE (a.k.a. IKK-E, IKK-i, IKKE, IKKI)
  Tag / fusion protein: T7 (N terminal on backbone)
  Cloning method: Restriction Enzyme; 5′ cloning site BamHI (unknown if destroyed); 3′ cloning site XbaI (unknown if destroyed)
  Sequencing primers: 5′ T7
Terms and licenses: Academic/Nonprofit Terms; Industry Terms: Not Available to Industry
How to cite: pCDNA3 IKKe T7 was a gift from Tom Maniatis (Addgene plasmid # 27238 ; http://n2t.net/addgene:27238 ; RRID:Addgene_27238)
